>Addgene plasmid #26613 | pBS-H19-luciferase ME | addgene partial sequence | sequence record 32830 | 26613 with LucNrev
GGGCTGCAGGGTGCTTCGGGCCCTCTAGCCCGGGCTTTTTCTAACTGGAGTGGCTCCGCCCAGAATTCCC
GCCCCTACTCTGTCAACCAATCAGTACATGGCCCCGCCGGGGCCCCCGCAGGGCCCACCTCCACCCTGTA
TCGTTCCAGCGCACGTTCGCCTCACCCCACACCCGCACCCGTCCTGAAATTCTCCAAAGACAGCCTCACC
ACAACTCCCACTTTGGAATCCCTTAGACAGGGCCTGGCATTGTCCCCAGATATCTCCCTTGATGTCGAGA
ACATATAGCCCCGTAGCCTGCTGAAGCCCTTCATAGAACGGTGGTGCCCCAGGCACCCTGCCACACTGAA
GCTGCCCTTTACTCAGTTTGTATAATGACCACAATGGGAATTTGAGGGCATGGGTCTCATACTATCCCAC
GGAGTATGAACAGCCTACGAGTGGCTAACCCCCAGCCTTTGTCCTAGTCTGCTTGACTGACCTTATCTGG
CCGCAGTGGTTTCAACAAGGTAGTAGCTAATTTGGGCACTCCTCACCGTCCCTTTTCTGGGTGAGTCGTC
ACGTTTGTCAGGACTCTCTTGCGATGAGTTTTATTAGTTATCTTACAGTCTGGTCTTGGTCACCCCAGTC
AACCGGAGGCACAGTATGGTCTCCCTATCCTACTGAAGTACTACTATCAGTGATAGAATGGGGACAGGAG
AGATGCCCTGTCCCTCCAGCCACGTGCGTGCGTATACCATTGCTCTTAGCTTCTGTTGAAAGTTATGCAG
CTGAAATCCACAGAGTCAGCATCCACAAATCAGGGCACCAGAGAGTAGAGCAGCTC
