[The description below was written by a language model from this plasmid's Addgene catalogue record.]
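Description:
pBS-H19-luciferase ME is a mammalian luciferase reporter plasmid built on the pBS-H19-luciferase backbone. The backbone name suggests a pBluescript-type cloning vector carrying a luciferase gene driven by H19 promoter sequence, although the record does not explicitly list the promoter or give a feature map. It is propagated in E. coli as a high-copy plasmid under ampicillin selection. No mammalian selection marker is recorded, so it appears to be intended for transient transfection assays rather than stable line generation.

The insert is an approximately 4 kb mouse (M. musculus) genomic fragment described as the Igf2 enhancer. It was placed by restriction cloning between SpeI and EagI sites that were engineered at a former XhoI site in the backbone, and both sites remain intact. The "ME" in the name probably denotes a muscle enhancer, but the record does not define the abbreviation. In this type of arrangement, a candidate cis-regulatory element is linked to a promoter-luciferase cassette, so that luciferase activity reports how strongly the enhancer stimulates transcription in a given cell type or condition, compared with the enhancerless parental reporter.

The associated publication concerns control of IGF-II transcription by mTOR and nutrient availability during skeletal myogenesis. This is consistent with using the construct to measure Igf2 enhancer activity in differentiating muscle cells and to test its dependence on those signalling inputs. The exact boundaries of the enhancer fragment, its orientation and the luciferase type are not stated in the record.
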