Addgene plasmid #26613: pBS-H19-luciferase ME
Depositing lab: Jie Chen. Depositing organization: University of Illinois at Urbana-Champaign. Publication: IGF-II transcription in skeletal myogenesis is controlled by mTOR and nutrients. Erbay E, Park IH, Nuzzi PD, Schoenherr CJ, Chen J. J Cell Biol. 2003 Dec 8. 163(5):931-6. 10.1083/jcb.200307158 PubMed 14662739.
Backbone
  Vector backbone: pBS-H19-luciferase
  Backbone manufacturer: Shirley Tilghman lab
  Vector type: Mammalian Expression, Luciferase
Growth in bacteria
  Bacterial resistance: Ampicillin, 100 μg/mL
  Growth temperature: 37°C
  Growth strain: DH5alpha
  Copy number: High Copy
Gene/Insert
  Gene/Insert name: Igf2 enhancer
  Species: M. musculus (mouse)
  Insert size (bp): 4000
  Cloning method: Restriction Enzyme; 5′ cloning site SpeI (created at XhoI) (not destroyed); 3′ cloning site EagI (created at XhoI) (not destroyed)
  Sequencing primers: 5′ n/a; 3′ LucNrev
Terms and licenses: Academic/Nonprofit Terms; Industry Terms: Not Available to Industry
How to cite: pBS-H19-luciferase ME was a gift from Jie Chen (Addgene plasmid # 26613 ; http://n2t.net/addgene:26613 ; RRID:Addgene_26613)
